>Addgene plasmid #143240 | TFORF0926 | addgene full sequence | sequence record 392747 | Addgene NGS Result
GGCTCCGGTGCCCGTCAGTGGGCAGAGCGCACATCGCCCACAGTCCCCGAGAAGTTGGGGGGAGGGGTCG
GCAATTGAACCGGTGCCTAGAGAAGGTGGCGCGGGGTAAACTGGGAAAGTGATGTCGTGTACTGGCTCCG
CCTTTTTCCCGAGGGTGGGGGAGAACCGTATATAAGTGCAGTAGTCGCCGTGAACGTTCTTTTTCGCAAC
GGGTTTGCCGCCAGAACACAGGTAAGTGCCGTGTGTGGTTCCCGCGGGCCTGGCCTCTTTACGGGTTATG
GCCCTTGCGTGCCTTGAATTACTTCCACCTGGCTGCAGTACGTGATTCTTGATCCCGAGCTTCGGGTTGG
AAGTGGGTGGGAGAGTTCGAGGCCTTGCGCTTAAGGAGCCCCTTCGCCTCGTGCTTGAGTTGAGGCCTGG
CCTGGGCGCTGGGGCCGCCGCGTGCGAATCTGGTGGCACCTTCGCGCCTGTCTCGCTGCTTTCGATAAGT
CTCTAGCCATTTAAAATTTTTGATGACCTGCTGCGACGCTTTTTTTCTGGCAAGATAGTCTTGTAAATGC
GGGCCAAGATCTGCACACTGGTATTTCGGTTTTTGGGGCCGCGGGCGGCGACGGGGCCCGTGCGTCCCAG
CGCACATGTTCGGCGAGGCGGGGCCTGCGAGCGCGGCCACCGAGAATCGGACGGGGGTAGTCTCAAGCTG
GCCGGCCTGCTCTGGTGCCTGGCCTCGCGCCGCCGTGTATCGCCCCGCCCTGGGCGGCAAGGCTGGCCCG
GTCGGCACCAGTTGCGTGAGCGGAAAGATGGCCGCTTCCCGGCCCTGCTGCAGGGAGCTCAAAATGGAGG
ACGCGGCGCTCGGGAGAGCGGGCGGGTGAGTCACCCACACAAAGGAAAAGGGCCTTTCCGTCCTCAGCCG
TCGCTTCATGTGACTCCACGGAGTACCGGGCGCCGTCCAGGCACCTCGATTAGTTCTCGAGCTTTTGGAG
TACGTCGTCTTTAGGTTGGGGGGAGGGGTTTTATGCGATGGAGTTTCCCCACACTGAGTGGGTGGAGACT
GAAGTTAGGCCAGCTTGGCACTTGATGTAATTCTCCTTGGAATTTGCCCTTTTTGAGTTTGGATCTTGGT
TCATTCTCAAGCCTCAGACAGTGGTTCAAAGTTTTTTTCTTCCATTTCAGGTGTCGTGAGGCTAGCACCG
CCACCATGAAGTCCTGCAAGCCCAGCGGCCCGCCGGCGGGAGCGCGCGTTGCACCCCCGTGCGCGGGCGG
CACCGAGTGCGCGGGCACGTGCGCCGGGGCCGGGCGGCTGGAGAGCGCGGCGCGCAGGCGCCTGGCGGCC
AACGCGCGCGAGCGCCGCCGCATGCAGGGGCTCAACACTGCCTTCGACCGCTTACGCAGGGTGGTTCCCC
AGTGGGGCCAGGATAAAAAGCTGTCCAAGTACGAGACCCTGCAGATGGCCCTGAGCTACATCATGGCTCT
GACCCGGATCCTGGCCGAGGCCGAGCGATTCGGCTCGGAGCGGGACTGGGTGGGTCTCCACTGTGAGCAC
TTCGGCCGCGACCACTACCTCCCGTTCCCGGGCGCGAAGCTGCCGGGCGAGAGCGAGCTGTACAGCCAGA
GACTCTTCGGCTTCCAGCCCGAGCCCTTCCAGATGGCCACCTAGTAATGAACTAGTCCGTAACTTGAAAG
TATTTCGATTTCTTGGCTTTATATATCTTGTGGAAAGGACGACTATGTGTCGTTGATTTCAACATTACGC
GTTAAGTCGACAATCAACCTCTGGATTACAAAATTTGTGAAAGATTGACTGGTATTCTTAACTATGTTGC
TCCTTTTACGCTATGTGGATACGCTGCTTTAATGCCTTTGTATCATGCTATTGCTTCCCGTATGGCTTTC
ATTTTCTCCTCCTTGTATAAATCCTGGTTGCTGTCTCTTTATGAGGAGTTGTGGCCCGTTGTCAGGCAAC
GTGGCGTGGTGTGCACTGTGTTTGCTGACGCAACCCCCACTGGTTGGGGCATTGCCACCACCTGTCAGCT
CCTTTCCGGGACTTTCGCTTTCCCCCTCCCTATTGCCACGGCGGAACTCATCGCCGCCTGCCTTGCCCGC
TGCTGGACAGGGGCTCGGCTGTTGGGCACTGACAATTCCGTGGTGTTGTCGGGGAAATCATCGTCCTTTC
CTTGGCTGCTCGCCTGTGTTGCCACCTGGATTCTGCGCGGGACGTCCTTCTGCTACGTCCCTTCGGCCCT
CAATCCAGCGGACCTTCCTTCCCGCGGCCTGCTGCCGGCTCTGCGGCCTCTTCCGCGTCTTCGCCTTCGC
CCTCAGACGAGTCGGATCTCCCTTTGGGCCGCCTCCCCGCGTCGACTTTAAGACCAATGACTTACAAGGC
AGCTGTAGATCTTAGCCACTTTTTAAAAGAAAAGGGGGGACTGGAAGGGCTAATTCACTCCCAACGAAGA
CAAGATCTGCTTTTTGCTTGTACTGGGTCTCTCTGGTTAGACCAGATCTGAGCCTGGGAGCTCTCTGGCT
AACTAGGGAACCCACTGCTTAAGCCTCAATAAAGCTTGCCTTGAGTGCTTCAAGTAGTGTGTGCCCGTCT
GTTGTGTGACTCTGGTAACTAGAGATCCCTCAGACCCTTTTAGTCAGTGTGGAAAATCTCTAGCAGTACG
TATAGTAGTTCATGTCATCTTATTATTCAGTATTTATAACTTGCAAAGAAATGAATATCAGAGAGTGAGA
GGAACTTGTTTATTGCAGCTTATAATGGTTACAAATAAAGCAATAGCATCACAAATTTCACAAATAAAGC
ATTTTTTTCACTGCATTCTAGTTGTGGTTTGTCCAAACTCATCAATGTATCTTATCATGTCTGGCTCTAG
CTATCCCGCCCCTAACTCCGCCCATCCCGCCCCTAACTCCGCCCAGTTCCGCCCATTCTCCGCCCCATGG
CTGACTAATTTTTTTTATTTATGCAGAGGCCGAGGCCGCCTCGGCCTCTGAGCTATTCCAGAAGTAGTGA
GGAGGCTTTTTTGGAGGCCTAGGGACGTACCCAATTCGCCCTATAGTGAGTCGTATTACGCGCGCTCACT
GGCCGTCGTTTTACAACGTCGTGACTGGGAAAACCCTGGCGTTACCCAACTTAATCGCCTTGCAGCACAT
CCCCCTTTCGCCAGCTGGCGTAATAGCGAAGAGGCCCGCACCGATCGCCCTTCCCAACAGTTGCGCAGCC
TGAATGGCGAATGGG
[124 nt withheld, positions 3236-3359]
C
[91 nt withheld, positions 3361-3451]
A
[49 nt withheld, positions 3453-3501]
CCTTTGACGTTGGAGTCCACGTTCTTT
[37 nt withheld, positions 3529-3565]
ACCCTATCTCGGTCTATTCTTTTGATTTATAAGGGATTTTGCCGATTTCGGCCTATTGGTTAAAAAATGA
GCTGATTTAACAAAAATTTAACGCGAATTTTAACAAAATATTAACGCTTACAATTTAGGTGGCACTTTTC
GGGGAAATGTGCGCGGAACCCCTATTTGTTTATTTTTCTAAATACATTCAAATATGTATCCGCTCATGAG
ACAATAACCCTGATAAATGCTTCAATAATATTGAAAAAGGAAGAGTATGAGTATTCAACATTTCCGTGTC
GCCCTTATTCCCTTTTTTGCGGCATTTTGCCTTCCTGTTTTTGCTCACCCAGAAACGCTGGTGAAAGTAA
AAGATGCTGAAGATCAGTTGGGTGCACGAGTGGGTTACATCGAACTGGATCTCAACAGCGGTAAGATCCT
TGAGAGTTTTCGCCCCGAAGAACGTTTTCCAATGATGAGCACTTTTAAAGTTCTGCTATGTGGCGCGGTA
TTATCCCGTATTGACGCCGGGCAAGAGCAACTCGGTCGCCGCATACACTATTCTCAGAATGACTTGGTTG
AGTACTCACCAGTCACAGAAAAGCATCTTACGGATGGCATGACAGTAAGAGAATTATGCAGTGCTGCCAT
AACCATGAGTGATAACACTGCGGCCAACTTACTTCTGACAACGATCGGAGGACCGAAGGAGCTAACCGCT
TTTTTGCACAACATGGGGGATCATGTAACTCGCCTTGATCGTTGGGAACCGGAGCTGAATGAAGCCATAC
CAAACGACGAGCGTGACACCACGATGCCTGTAGCAATGGCAACAACGTTGCGCAAACTATTAACTGGCGA
ACTACTTACTCTAGCTTCCCGGCAACAATTAATAGACTGGATGGAGGCGGATAAAGTTGCAGGACCACTT
CTGCGCTCGGCCCTTCCGGCTGGCTGGTTTATTGCTGATAAATCTGGAGCCGGTGAGCGTGGGTCTCGCG
GTATCATTGCAGCACTGGGGCCAGATGGTAAGCCCTCCCGTATCGTAGTTATCTACACGACGGGGAGTCA
GGCAACTATGGATGAACGAAATAGACAGATCGCTGAGATAGGTGCCTCACTGATTAAGCATTGGTAACTG
TCAGACCAAGTTTACTCATATATACTTTAGATTGATTTAAAACTTCATTTTTAATTTAAAAGGATCTAGG
TGAAGATCCTTTTTGATAATCTCATGACCAAAATCCCTTAACGTGAGTTTTCGTTCCACTGAGCGTCAGA
CCCCGTAGAAAAGATCAAAGGATCTTCTTGAGATCCTTTTTTTCTGCGCGTAATCTGCTGCTTGCAAACA
AAAAAACCACCGCTACCAGCGGTGGTTTGTTTGCCGGATCAAGAGCTACCAACTCTTTTTCCGAAGGTAA
CTGGCTTCAGCAGAGCGCAGATACCAAATACTGTTCTTCTAGTGTAGCCGTAGTTAGGCCACCACTTCAA
GAACTCTGTAGCACCGCCTACATACCTCGCTCTGCTAATCCTGTTACCAGTGGCTGCTGCCAGTGGCGAT
AAGTCGTGTCTTACCGGGTTGGACTCAAGACGATAGTTACCGGATAAGGCGCAGCGGTCGGGCTGAACGG
GGGGTTCGTGCACACAGCCCAGCTTGGAGCGAACGACCTACACCGAACTGAGATACCTACAGCGTGAGCT
ATGAGAAAGCGCCACGCTTCCCGAAGGGAGAAAGGCGGACAGGTATCCGGTAAGCGGCAGGGTCGGAACA
GGAGAGCGCACGAGGGAGCTTCCAGGGGGAAACGCCTGGTATCTTTATAGTCCTGTCGGGTTTCGCCACC
TCTGACTTGAGCGTCGATTTTTGTGATGCTCGTCAGGGGGGCGGAGCCTATGGAAAAACGCCAGCAACGC
GGCCTTTTTACGGTTCCTGGCCTTTTGCTGGCCTTTTGCTCACATGTTCTTTCCTGCGTTATCCCCTGAT
TCTGTGGATAACCGTATTACCGCCTTTGAGTGAGCTGATACCGCTCGCCGCAGCCGAACGACCGAGCGCA
GCGAGTCAGTGAGCGAGGAAGCGGAAGAGCGCCCAATACGCAAACCGCCTCTCCCCGCGCGTTGGCCGAT
TCATTAATGCAGCTGGCACGACAGGTTTCCCGACTGGAAAGCGGGCAGTGAGCGCAACGCAATTAATGTG
AGTTAGCTCACTCATTAGGCACCCCAGGCTTTACACTTTATGCTTCCGGCTCGTATGTTGTGTGGAATTG
TGAGCGGATAACAATTTCACACAGGAAACAGCTATGACCATGATTACGCCAAGCGCGCAATTAACCCTCA
CTAAAGGGAACAAAAGCTGGAGCTGCAAGCTTAATGTAGTCTTATGCAATACTCTTGTAGTCTTGCAACA
TGGTAACGATGAGTTAGCAACATGCCTTACAAGGAGAGAAAAAGCACCGTGCATGCCGATTGGTGGAAGT
AAGGTGGTACGATCGTGCCTTATTAGGAAGGCAACAGACGGGTCTGACATGGATTGGACGAACCACTGAA
TTGCCGCATTGCAGAGATATTGTATTTAAGTGCCTAGCTCGATACATAAACGGGTCTCTCTGGTTAGACC
AGATCTGAGCCTGGGAGCTCTCTGGCTAACTAGGGAACCCACTGCTTAAGCCTCAATAAAGCTTGCCTTG
AGTGCTTCAAGTAGTGTGTGCCCGTCTGTTGTGTGACTCTGGTAACTAGAGATCCCTCAGACCCTTTTAG
TCAGTGTGGAAAATCTCTAGCAGTGGCGCCCGAACAGGGACTTGAAAGCGAAAGGGAAACCAGAGGAGCT
CTCTCGACGCAGGACTCGGCTTGCTGAAGCGCGCACGGCAAGAGGCGAGGGGCGGCGACTGGTGAGTACG
CCAAAAATTTTGACTAGCGGAGGCTAGAAGGAGAGAGATGGGTGCGAGAGCGTCAGTATTAAGCGGGGGA
GAATTAGATCGCGATGGGAAAAAATTCGGTTAAGGCCAGGGGGAAAGAAAAAATATAAATTAAAACATAT
AGTATGGGCAAGCAGGGAGCTAGAACGATTCGCAGTTAATCCTGGCCTGTTAGAAACATCAGAAGGCTGT
AGACAAATACTGGGACAGCTACAACCATCCCTTCAGACAGGATCAGAAGAACTTAGATCATTATATAATA
CAGTAGCAACCCTCTATTGTGTGCATCAAAGGATAGAGATAAAAGACACCAAGGAAGCTTTAGACAAGAT
AGAGGAAGAGCAAAACAAAAGTAAGACCACCGCACAGCAAGCGGCCGCTGATCTTCAGACCTGGAGGAGG
AGATATGAGGGACAATTGGAGAAGTGAATTATATAAATATAAAGTAGTAAAAATTGAACCATTAGGAGTA
GCACCCACCAAGGCAAAGAGAAGAGTGGTGCAGAGAGAAAAAAGAGCAGTGGGAATAGGAGCTTTGTTCC
TTGGGTTCTTGGGAGCAGCAGGAAGCACTATGGGCGCAGCGTCAATGACGCTGACGGTACAGGCCAGACA
ATTATTGTCTGGTATAGTGCAGCAGCAGAACAATTTGCTGAGGGCTATTGAGGCGCAACAGCATCTGTTG
CAACTCACAGTCTGGGGCATCAAGCAGCTCCAGGCAAGAATCCTGGCTGTGGAAAGATACCTAAAGGATC
AACAGCTCCTGGGGATTTGGGGTTGCTCTGGAAAACTCATTTGCACCACTGCTGTGCCTTGGAATGCTAG
TTGGAGTAATAAATCTCTGGAACAGATTTGGAATCACACGACCTGGATGGAGTGGGACAGAGAAATTAAC
AATTACACAAGCTTAATACACTCCTTAATTGAAGAATCGCAAAACCAGCAAGAAAAGAATGAACAAGAAT
TATTGGAATTAGATAAATGGGCAAGTTTGTGGAATTGGTTTAACATAACAAATTGGCTGTGGTATATAAA
ATTATTCATAATGATAGTAGGAGGCTTGGTAGGTTTAAGAATAGTTTTTGCTGTACTTTCTATAGTGAAT
AGAGTTAGGCAGGGATATTCACCATTATCGTTTCAGACCCACCTCCCAACCCCGAGGGGACCCATGCATT
GCATCTCAATTAGTCAGCAACCAGGTGTGGAAAGTCCCCAGGCTCCCCAGCAGGCAGAAGTATGCAAAGC
ATGCGTCTCAATTAGTCAGCAACCATAGTCCCGCCCCTAACTCCGCCCATCCCGCCCCTAACTCCGCCCA
GTTCCGCCCATTCTCCGCCCCATGGCTGACTAATTTTTTTTATTTATGCAGAGGCCGAGGCCGCCTCGGC
CTCTGAGCTATTCCAGAAGTAGTGAGGAGGCTTTTTTGGAGGCCTAGGCTTTTGCAAAAAGCTTTCTAGA
GGTACCACCGGAGCTTACCATGACCGAGTACAAGCCCACGGTGCGCCTCGCCACCCGCGACGACGTCCCC
AGGGCCGTACGCACCCTCGCCGCCGCGTTCGCCGACTACCCCGCCACGCGCCACACCGTCGATCCGGACC
GCCACATCGAGCGGGTCACCGAGCTGCAAGAACTCTTCCTCACGCGCGTCGGGCTCGACATCGGCAAGGT
GTGGGTCGCGGACGACGGCGCCGCCGTGGCGGTCTGGACCACGCCGGAGAGCGTCGAAGCGGGGGCGGTG
TTCGCCGAGATCGGCCCGCGCATGGCCGAGTTGAGCGGTTCCCGGCTGGCCGCGCAGCAACAGATGGAAG
GCCTCCTGGCGCCGCACCGGCCCAAGGAGCCCGCGTGGTTCCTGGCCACCGTCGGCGTCTCGCCCGACCA
CCAGGGCAAGGGTCTGGGCAGCGCCGTCGTGCTCCCCGGAGTGGAGGCGGCCGAGCGCGCCGGGGTGCCC
GCCTTCCTGGAGACCTCCGCGCCCCGCAACCTCCCCTTCTACGAGCGGCTCGGCTTCACCGTCACCGCCG
ACGTCGAGGTGCCCGAAGGACCGCGCACCTGGTGCATGACCCGCAAGCCCGGTGCCAGTTAACGAATTCT
AGATCTTGAGACAAATGGCAGTATTCATCCACAATTTTAAAAGAAAAGGGGGGATTGGGGGGTACAGTGC
AGGGGAAAGAATAGTAGACATAATAGCAACAGACATACAAACTAAAGAATTACAAAAACAAATTACAAAA
ATTCAAAATTTTCGGGTTTATTACAGGGACAGCAGAGATCCACTTTGGCGCCGGCTCGAGGCCTGCAGGT
GCAAAGATGGATAAAGTTTTAAACAGAGAGGAATCTTTGCAGCTAATGGACCTTCTAGGTCTTGAAAGGA
GTGGGAATT
Features (pLannotate 1.2.2; 31 found; start..end, strand, type, name):
      1..1179    +  promoter       EF-1α promoter: strong constitutive promoter for human elongation factor EF-1α
   1196..1651    +  CDS            ATOH7: ATOH7_HUMAN - Also known as ATH5, BHLHA13. Experimental evidence at protein level: Swiss-Prot protein existence level 1. Transcription factor that positively regulates the determination of retinal ganglion cell fate and formation of the optic nerve and retino-hypothalamic tract (By similarity). Required for retinal circadian rhythm photoentrainment (By similarity). From Homo sapiens (Human).
   1667..1720    +  promoter       U6 promoter (fragment): RNA polymerase III promoter for human U6 snRNA
   1762..2350    +  misc_feature   WPRE: woodchuck hepatitis virus posttranscriptional regulatory element
   2401..2420    +  misc_feature   cPPT/CTS (fragment): central polypurine tract and central termination sequence of HIV-1
   2422..2655    +  LTR            3' LTR (ΔU3): self-inactivating 3' long terminal repeat (LTR) from HIV-1
   2733..2854    +  polyA_signal   SV40 poly(A) signal: SV40 polyadenylation signal
   2894..3029    +  rep_origin     SV40 ori: SV40 origin of replication
   3050..3068    -  promoter       T7 promoter: promoter for bacteriophage T7 RNA polymerase
   3076..3231    +  CDS            lacZα (fragment): LacZα fragment of β-galactosidase; lacZ fragment
   3236..3664    +  rep_origin     f1 ori (sequence partly withheld): f1 bacteriophage origin of replication; arrow indicates direction of (+) strand synthesis
   3717..3821    +  promoter       AmpR promoter: bla
   3822..4682    +  CDS            AmpR: β-lactamase; bla; confers resistance to ampicillin, carbenicillin, and related antibiotics
   4853..5441    +  rep_origin     ori: high-copy-number ColE1/pMB1/pBR322/pUC origin of replication
   5624..5716    +  CDS            lacI (fragment): lac repressor; lacI; The lac repressor binds to the lac operator to inhibit transcription in E. coli. This inhibition can be relieved by adding lactose or isopropyl-β-D-thiogalactopyranoside (IPTG).
   5729..5750    +  protein_bind   CAP binding site: CAP binding activates transcription in the presence of cAMP. E. coli catabolite activator protein
   5765..5795    +  promoter       lac promoter: promoter for the E. coli lac operon
   5803..5819    +  protein_bind   lac operator: The lac repressor binds to the lac operator to inhibit transcription in E. coli. This inhibition can be relieved by adding lactose or isopropyl-β-D-thiogalactopyranoside (IPTG). lac repressor encoded by lacI
   5864..5882    +  promoter       T3 promoter: promoter for bacteriophage T3 RNA polymerase
   5910..6136    +  promoter       RSV promoter: Rous sarcoma virus enhancer/promoter
   6137..6317    +  LTR            5' LTR (truncated): truncated 5' long terminal repeat (LTR) from HIV-1
   6364..6489    +  misc_feature   HIV-1 Ψ: packaging signal of human immunodeficiency virus type 1
   6473..6836    +  CDS            HIV-1 gag (fragment): gag protein from human immunodeficiency virus 1; gag
   6982..7215    +  misc_feature   RRE: The Rev response element (RRE) of HIV-1 allows for Rev-dependent mRNA export from the nucleus to the cytoplasm.
   7592..7618    +  CDS            Rev (fragment): human immunodeficiency virus 1 (HIV-1) Rev protein; rev; enhances nuclear export of unspliced and incompletely spliced viral mRNAs
   7625..7648    +  promoter       SV40 promoter (fragment): SV40 early promoter
   7649..7720    +  promoter       SV40 promoter (fragment): SV40 enhancer and early promoter
   7744..7879    +  rep_origin     SV40 ori: SV40 origin of replication
   7925..8521    +  CDS            PuroR (fragment): puromycin N-acetyltransferase; pac from Streptomyces; confers resistance to puromycin
   8570..8687    +  misc_feature   cPPT/CTS: central polypurine tract and central termination sequence of HIV-1
   8752..8818    +  CDS            small t antigen (fragment): SV40 (simian virus 40) small t antigen
