[The description below was written by a language model from this plasmid's Addgene catalogue record and pLannotate feature annotations shown in this document.]
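Description:
TFORF0926 is a lentiviral mammalian expression plasmid built on the pLX_TRC317 backbone and carrying the human ATOH7 open reading frame, a bHLH transcription factor (also known as Math5 or bHLHa13) involved in retinal ganglion cell fate determination and optic nerve formation. It belongs to a barcoded collection of transcription factor ORFs. Each clone carries a unique 24-bp barcode that allows the overexpressed factor to be identified in pooled screens. The synthesized ORF is driven by the strong constitutive EF-1α promoter and is followed by a WPRE, which enhances transcript stability and expression. The barcode is not annotated in the feature table. A short U6 promoter fragment is annotated between the ORF and the WPRE, but the record does not explain its role.

The viral framework has a third-generation, self-inactivating layout. An RSV promoter is fused to a truncated HIV-1 5' LTR and drives genomic RNA production in packaging cells. It is followed by the Ψ packaging signal with a partial gag sequence, the RRE for Rev-dependent nuclear export, a cPPT/CTS element, and a ΔU3 3' LTR that disables LTR promoter activity after integration. Within the proviral region, upstream of the EF-1α cassette, an SV40 early promoter drives puromycin N-acetyltransferase for selection of transduced mammalian cells. In bacteria the plasmid is maintained at high copy through a pUC-type ColE1 origin with ampicillin resistance, and it also contains an f1 origin and residual lac and T7/T3 elements from the cloning backbone. The depositor notes that the plasmid can recombine during propagation, as is common for LTR-containing vectors. The plasmid is intended for lentivirus production and stable ATOH7 overexpression, for example in directed differentiation screens.
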