Addgene plasmid #143240: TFORF0926
Purpose: Lentiviral vector for overexpressing transcription factor ORFs with unique 24-bp barcodes. Barcodes facilitate identification of transcription factors in pooled screens.
Depositing lab: Feng Zhang. Depositing organization: Broad Institute. Publication: A transcription factor atlas of directed differentiation. Joung J, Ma S, Tay T, Geiger-Schuller KR, Kirchgatterer PC, Verdine VK, Guo B, Arias-Garcia MA, Allen WE, Singh A, Kuksenko O, Abudayyeh OO, Gootenberg JS, Fu Z, Macrae RK, Buenrostro JD, Regev A, Zhang F. Cell. 2023 Jan 5;186(1):209-229.e26. doi: 10.1016/j.cell.2022.11.026. PubMed 36608654.
Backbone
  Vector backbone: pLX_TRC317
  Backbone manufacturer: Broad Institute Genetic Perturbation Platform
  Backbone size w/o insert (bp): 8264
  Vector type: Mammalian Expression, Lentiviral
  Selectable markers: Puromycin
Growth in bacteria
  Bacterial resistance: Ampicillin, 100 μg/mL
  Growth temperature: 37°C
  Growth strain: NEB Stable
  Copy number: High Copy
Gene/Insert
  Gene/Insert name: ATOH7
  Species: H. sapiens (human)
  Insert size (bp): 560
  Entrez Gene: ATOH7 (a.k.a. Math5, NCRNA, PHPVAR, RNANC, bHLHa13)
  Promoter: EF1a
  Cloning method: Unknown
  Sequencing primers: 5′ GGGTGGAGACTGAAGTTAGGCCAG; 3′ CACATAGCGTAAAAGGAGCAACATAG
Terms and licenses: Academic/Nonprofit Terms; Industry Terms: Not Available to Industry
Depositor comments: NM_145178,ENST00000373673 . The transcription factor ORF portion of this plasmid was synthesized by Genewiz. Please test multiple small colonies in case of plasmid recombination. To make this collection available in a timely manner, a portion of this collection was not fully sequenced by Addgene. If an Addgene verified full plasmid sequence is not available, please contact us prior to placing an order to request the full sequence.
How to cite: TFORF0926 was a gift from Feng Zhang (Addgene plasmid # 143240 ; http://n2t.net/addgene:143240 ; RRID:Addgene_143240)
