>Addgene plasmid #143240 | TFORF0926 | depositor partial sequence | sequence record 281858 | Insert
ACCGCCACCATGAAGTCCTGCAAGCCCAGCGGCCCGCCGGCGGGAGCGCGCGTTGCACCCCCGTGCGCGG
GCGGCACCGAGTGCGCGGGCACGTGCGCCGGGGCCGGGCGGCTGGAGAGCGCGGCGCGCAGGCGCCTGGC
GGCCAACGCGCGCGAGCGCCGCCGCATGCAGGGGCTCAACACTGCCTTCGACCGCTTACGCAGGGTGGTT
CCCCAGTGGGGCCAGGATAAAAAGCTGTCCAAGTACGAGACCCTGCAGATGGCCCTGAGCTACATCATGG
CTCTGACCCGGATCCTGGCCGAGGCCGAGCGATTCGGCTCGGAGCGGGACTGGGTGGGTCTCCACTGTGA
GCACTTCGGCCGCGACCACTACCTCCCGTTCCCGGGCGCGAAGCTGCCGGGCGAGAGCGAGCTGTACAGC
CAGAGACTCTTCGGCTTCCAGCCCGAGCCCTTCCAGATGGCCACCTAGTAATGAACTAGTCCGTAACTTG
AAAGTATTTCGATTTCTTGGCTTTATATATCTTGTGGAAAGGACGACTATGTGTCGTTGATTTCAACATT
