>Addgene plasmid #143240 | TFORF0926 | depositor partial sequence | sequence record 281859 | Barcode
CTATGTGTCGTTGATTTCAACATT
